>Addgene plasmid #140113 | mApple-hCOL1A1 | addgene full sequence | sequence record 296772 | Addgene NGS Result
AAAAAAAAAACTCTCCAGCGCTGGATCCCCTGGTGCTGATGGTCCTGCTGGTGCTCCTGGTACTCCCCCT
AGAAACCCGCTGATCAGCCTCGACTGTGCCTTCTAGTTGCCAGCCATCTGTTGTTTGCCCCTCCCCCGTG
CCTTCCTTGACCCTGGAAGGTGCCACTCCCACTGTCCTTTCCTAATAAAATGAGGAAATTGCATCGCATT
GTCTGAGTAGGTGTCATTCTATTCTGGGGGGTGGGGTGGGGCAGGACAGCAAGGGGGAGGATTGGGAAGA
CAATAGCAGGCATGCTGGGGATGCGGTGGGCTCTATGGCTTCTGAGGCGGAAAGAACCAGCTGGGGCTCT
AGGGGGTATCCCC
[124 nt withheld, positions 364-487]
C
[91 nt withheld, positions 489-579]
A
[49 nt withheld, positions 581-629]
CCTTTGACGTTGGAGTCCACGTTCTTT
[37 nt withheld, positions 657-693]
ACCCTATCTCGGTCTATTCTTTTGATTTATAAGGGATTTTGCCGATTTCGGCCTATTGGTTAAAAAATGA
GCTGATTTAACAAAAATTTAACGCGAATTAATTCTGTGGAATGTGTGTCAGTTAGGGTGTGGAAAGTCCC
CAGGCTCCCCAGCAGGCAGAAGTATGCAAAGCATGCATCTCAATTAGTCAGCAACCAGGTGTGGAAAGTC
CCCAGGCTCCCCAGCAGGCAGAAGTATGCAAAGCATGCATCTCAATTAGTCAGCAACCATAGTCCCGCCC
CTAACTCCGCCCATCCCGCCCCTAACTCCGCCCAGTTCCGCCCATTCTCCGCCCCATGGCTGACTAATTT
TTTTTATTTATGCAGAGGCCGAGGCCGCCTCTGCCTCTGAGCTATTCCAGAAGTAGTGAGGAGGCTTTTT
TGGAGGCCTAGGCTTTTGCAAAAAGCTCCCGGGAGCTTGTATATCCATTTTCGGATCTGATCAAGAGACA
GGATGAGGATCGTTTCGCATGATTGAACAAGATGGATTGCACGCAGGTTCTCCGGCCGCTTGGGTGGAGA
GGCTATTCGGCTATGACTGGGCACAACAGACAATCGGCTGCTCTGATGCCGCCGTGTTCCGGCTGTCAGC
GCAGGGGCGCCCGGTTCTTTTTGTCAAGACCGACCTGTCCGGTGCCCTGAATGAACTGCAGGACGAGGCA
GCGCGGCTATCGTGGCTGGCCACGACGGGCGTTCCTTGCGCAGCTGTGCTCGACGTTGTCACTGAAGCGG
GAAGGGACTGGCTGCTATTGGGCGAAGTGCCGGGGCAGGATCTCCTGTCATCTCACCTTGCTCCTGCCGA
GAAAGTATCCATCATGGCTGATGCAATGCGGCGGCTGCATACGCTTGATCCGGCTACCTGCCCATTCGAC
CACCAAGCGAAACATCGCATCGAGCGAGCACGTACTCGGATGGAAGCCGGTCTTGTCGATCAGGATGATC
TGGACGAAGAGCATCAGGGGCTCGCGCCAGCCGAACTGTTCGCCAGGCTCAAGGCGCGCATGCCCGACGG
CGAGGATCTCGTCGTGACCCATGGCGATGCCTGCTTGCCGAATATCATGGTGGAAAATGGCCGCTTTTCT
GGATTCATCGACTGTGGCCGGCTGGGTGTGGCGGACCGCTATCAGGACATAGCGTTGGCTACCCGTGATA
TTGCTGAAGAGCTTGGCGGCGAATGGGCTGACCGCTTCCTCGTGCTTTACGGTATCGCCGCTCCCGATTC
GCAGCGCATCGCCTTCTATCGCCTTCTTGACGAGTTCTTCTGAGCGGGACTCTGGGGTTCGAAATGACCG
ACCAAGCGACGCCCAACCTGCCATCACGAGATTTCGATTCCACCGCCGCCTTCTATGAAAGGTTGGGCTT
CGGAATCGTTTTCCGGGACGCCGGCTGGATGATCCTCCAGCGCGGGGATCTCATGCTGGAGTTCTTCGCC
CACCCCAACTTGTTTATTGCAGCTTATAATGGTTACAAATAAAGCAATAGCATCACAAATTTCACAAATA
AAGCATTTTTTTCACTGCATTCTAGTTGTGGTTTGTCCAAACTCATCAATGTATCTTATCATGTCTGTAT
ACCGTCGACCTCTAGCTAGAGCTTGGCGTAATCATGGTCATAGCTGTTTCCTGTGTGAAATTGTTATCCG
CTCACAATTCCACACAACATACGAGCCGGAAGCATAAAGTGTAAAGCCTGGGGTGCCTAATGAGTGAGCT
AACTCACATTAATTGCGTTGCGCTCACTGCCCGCTTTCCAGTCGGGAAACCTGTCGTGCCAGCTGCATTA
ATGAATCGGCCAACGCGCGGGGAGAGGCGGTTTGCGTATTGGGCGCTCTTCCGCTTCCTCGCTCACTGAC
TCGCTGCGCTCGGTCGTTCGGCTGCGGCGAGCGGTATCAGCTCACTCAAAGGCGGTAATACGGTTATCCA
CAGAATCAGGGGATAACGCAGGAAAGAACATGTGAGCAAAAGGCCAGCAAAAGGCCAGGAACCGTAAAAA
GGCCGCGTTGCTGGCGTTTTTCCATAGGCTCCGCCCCCCTGACGAGCATCACAAAAATCGACGCTCAAGT
CAGAGGTGGCGAAACCCGACAGGACTATAAAGATACCAGGCGTTTCCCCCTGGAAGCTCCCTCGTGCGCT
CTCCTGTTCCGACCCTGCCGCTTACCGGATACCTGTCCGCCTTTCTCCCTTCGGGAAGCGTGGCGCTTTC
TCATAGCTCACGCTGTAGGTATCTCAGTTCGGTGTAGGTCGTTCGCTCCAAGCTGGGCTGTGTGCACGAA
CCCCCCGTTCAGCCCGACCGCTGCGCCTTATCCGGTAACTATCGTCTTGAGTCCAACCCGGTAAGACACG
ACTTATCGCCACTGGCAGCAGCCACTGGTAACAGGATTAGCAGAGCGAGGTATGTAGGCGGTGCTACAGA
GTTCTTGAAGTGGTGGCCTAACTACGGCTACACTAGAAGAACAGTATTTGGTATCTGCGCTCTGCTGAAG
CCAGTTACCTTCGGAAAAAGAGTTGGTAGCTCTTGATCCGGCAAACAAACCACCGCTGGTAGCGGTGGTT
TTTTTGTTTGCAAGCAGCAGATTACGCGCAGAAAAAAAGGATCTCAAGAAGATCCTTTGATCTTTTCTAC
GGGGTCTGACGCTCAGTGGAACGAAAACTCACGTTAAGGGATTTTGGTCATGAGATTATCAAAAAGGATC
TTCACCTAGATCCTTTTAAATTAAAAATGAAGTTTTAAATCAATCTAAAGTATATATGAGTAAACTTGGT
CTGACAGTTACCAATGCTTAATCAGTGAGGCACCTATCTCAGCGATCTGTCTATTTCGTTCATCCATAGT
TGCCTGACTCCCCGTCGTGTAGATAACTACGATACGGGAGGGCTTACCATCTGGCCCCAGTGCTGCAATG
ATACCGCGAGACCCACGCTCACCGGCTCCAGATTTATCAGCAATAAACCAGCCAGCCGGAAGGGCCGAGC
GCAGAAGTGGTCCTGCAACTTTATCCGCCTCCATCCAGTCTATTAATTGTTGCCGGGAAGCTAGAGTAAG
TAGTTCGCCAGTTAATAGTTTGCGCAACGTTGTTGCCATTGCTACAGGCATCGTGGTGTCACGCTCGTCG
TTTGGTATGGCTTCATTCAGCTCCGGTTCCCAACGATCAAGGCGAGTTACATGATCCCCCATGTTGTGCA
AAAAAGCGGTTAGCTCCTTCGGTCCTCCGATCGTTGTCAGAAGTAAGTTGGCCGCAGTGTTATCACTCAT
GGTTATGGCAGCACTGCATAATTCTCTTACTGTCATGCCATCCGTAAGATGCTTTTCTGTGACTGGTGAG
TACTCAACCAAGTCATTCTGAGAATAGTGTATGCGGCGACCGAGTTGCTCTTGCCCGGCGTCAATACGGG
ATAATACCGCGCCACATAGCAGAACTTTAAAAGTGCTCATCATTGGAAAACGTTCTTCGGGGCGAAAACT
CTCAAGGATCTTACCGCTGTTGAGATCCAGTTCGATGTAACCCACTCGTGCACCCAACTGATCTTCAGCA
TCTTTTACTTTCACCAGCGTTTCTGGGTGAGCAAAAACAGGAAGGCAAAATGCCGCAAAAAAGGGAATAA
GGGCGACACGGAAATGTTGAATACTCATACTCTTCCTTTTTCAATATTATTGAAGCATTTATCAGGGTTA
TTGTCTCATGAGCGGATACATATTTGAATGTATTTAGAAAAATAAACAAATAGGGGTTCCGCGCACATTT
CCCCGAAAAGTGCCACCTGACGTCGACGGATCGGGAGATCTCCCGATCCCCTATGGTGCACTCTCAGTAC
AATCTGCTCTGATGCCGCATAGTTAAGCCAGTATCTGCTCCCTGCTTGTGTGTTGGAGGTCGCTGAGTAG
TGCGCGAGCAAAATTTAAGCTACAACAAGGCAAGGCTTGACCGACAATTGCATGAAGAATCTGCTTAGGG
TTAGGCGTTTTGCGCTGCTTCGCGATGTACGGGCCAGATATACGCGTTGACATTGATTATTGACTAGTTA
TTAATAGTAATCAATTACGGGGTCATTAGTTCATAGCCCATATATGGAGTTCCGCGTTACATAACTTACG
GTAAATGGCCCGCCTGGCTGACCGCCCAACGACCCCCGCCCATTGACGTCAATAATGACGTATGTTCCCA
TAGTAACGCCAATAGGGACTTTCCATTGACGTCAATGGGTGGAGTATTTACGGTAAACTGCCCACTTGGC
AGTACATCAAGTGTATCATATGCCAAGTCCGCCCCCTATTGACGTCAATGACGGTAAATGGCCCGCCTGG
CATTATGCCCAGTACATGACCTTACGGGACTTTCCTACTTGGCAGTACATCTACGTATTAGTCATCGCTA
TTACCATGGTGATGCGGTTTTGGCAGTACACCAATGGGCGTGGATAGCGGTTTGACTCACGGGGATTTCC
AAGTCTCCACCCCATTGACGTCAATGGGAGTTTGTTTTGGCACCAAAATCAACGGGACTTTCCAAAATGT
CGTAATAACCCCGCCCCGTTGACGCAAATGGGCGGTAGGCGTGTACGGTGGGAGGTCTATATAAGCAGAG
CTCGTTTAGTGAACCGTCAGAATTTTGTAATACGACTCACTATAGGGCGGCCGCATAACTTCGTATAGCA
TACATTATACGAAGTTATGGATCAGGCCAAATCGGCCGAGCTCGAATTCGTCGAGAGCGGAGACGGGAGT
TTCTCCTCGGGGTCGGAGCAGGAGGCACGCGGAGTGTGAGGCCACGCATGAGCGGACGCTAACCCCCTCC
CCAGCCACAAAGAGTCTACATGTCTAGGGTCTAGACATGTTCAGCTTTGTGGACCTCCGGCTCCTGCTCC
TCTTAGCGGCCACCGCCCTCCTGACGCACGGCCAAGAGGATATCGTGAGCAAGGGCGAGGAGAATAACAT
GGCCATCATCAAGGAGTTCATGCGCTTCAAGGTGCACATGGAGGGCTCCGTGAACGGCCACGAGTTCGAG
ATCGAGGGCGAGGGCGAGGGCCGCCCCTACGAGGCCTTTCAGACCGCTAAGCTGAAGGTGACCAAGGGTG
GCCCCCTGCCCTTCGCCTGGGACATCCTGTCCCCTCAGTTCATGTACGGCTCCAAGGTCTACATTAAGCA
CCCAGCCGACATCCCCGACTACTTCAAGCTGTCCTTCCCCGAGGGCTTCAGGTGGGAGCGCGTGATGAAC
TTCGAGGACGGCGGCATTATTCACGTTAACCAGGACTCCTCCCTGCAGGACGGCGTGTTCATCTACAAGG
TGAAGCTGCGCGGCACCAACTTCCCCTCCGACGGCCCCGTAATGCAGAAGAAGACCATGGGCTGGGAGGC
CTCCGAGGAGCGGATGTACCCCGAGGACGGCGCCCTGAAGAGCGAGATCAAGAAGAGGCTGAAGCTGAAG
GACGGCGGCCACTACGCCGCCGAGGTCAAGACCACCTACAAGGCCAAGAAGCCCGTGCAGCTGCCCGGCG
CCTACATCGTCGACATCAAGTTGGACATCGTGTCCCACAACGAGGACTACACCATCGTGGAACAGTACGA
ACGCGCCGAGGGCCGCCACTCCACCGGCGGCATGGACGAGCTGTACGACCAAGAAACCACCGGCGTCGAG
GGACCCAAGGGAGACACTGGCCCCCGAGGCCCAAGGGGACCCGCAGGCCCCCCTGGCCGAGATGGCATCC
CTGGACAGCCTGGACTTCCCGGACCCCCCGGACCCCCCGGACCTCCCGGACCCCCTGGCCTCGGAGGAAA
CTTTGCTCCCCAGCTGTCTTATGGCTATGATGAGAAATCAACCGGAGGAATTTCCGTGCCTGGCCCCATG
GGTCCCTCTGGTCCTCGTGGTCTCCCTGGCCCCCCTGGTGCACCTGGTCCCCAAGGCTTCCAAGGTCCCC
CTGGTGAGCCTGGCGAGCCTGGAGCTTCAGGTCCCATGGGTCCCCGAGGTCCCCCAGGTCCCCCTGGAAA
GAATGGAGATGATGGGGAAGCTGGAAAACCTGGTCGTCCTGGTGAGCGTGGGCCTCCTGGGCCTCAGGGT
GCTCGAGGATTGCCCGGAACAGCTGGCCTCCCTGGAATGAAGGGACACAGAGGTTTCAGTGGTTTGGATG
GTGCCAAGGGAGATGCTGGTCCTGCTGGTCCTAAGGGTGAGCCTGGCAGCCCTGGTGAAAATGGAGCTCC
TGGTCAGATGGGCCCCCGTGGCCTGCCTGGTGAGAGAGGTCGCCCTGGAGCCCCTGGCCCTGCTGGTGCT
CGTGGAAATGATGGTGCTACTGGTGCTGCCGGGCCCCCTGGTCCCACCGGCCCCGCTGGTCCTCCTGGCT
TCCCTGGTGCTGTTGGTGCTAAGGGTGAAGCTGGTCCCCAAGGGCCCCGAGGCTCTGAAGGTCCCCAGGG
TGTGCGTGGTGAGCCTGGCCCCCCTGGCCCTGCTGGTGCTGCTGGCCCTGCTGGAAACCCTGGTGCTGAT
GGACAGCCTGGTGCTAAAGGTGCCAATGGTGCTCCTGGTATTGCTGGTGCTCCTGGCTTCCCTGGTGCCC
GAGGCCCCTCTGGACCCCAGGGCCCCGGCGGCCCTCCTGGTCCCAAGGGTAACAGCGGTGAACCTGGTGC
TCCTGGCAGCAAAGGAGACACTGGTGCTAAGGGAGAGCCTGGCCCTGTTGGTGTTCAAGGACCCCCTGGC
CCTGCTGGAGAGGAAGGAAAGCGAGGAGCTCGAGGTGAACCCGGACCCACTGGCCTGCCCGGACCCCCTG
GCGAGCGTGGTGGACCTGGTAGCCGTGGTTTCCCTGGCGCAGATGGTGTTGCTGGTCCCAAGGGTCCCGC
TGGTGAACGTGGTTCTCCTGGCCCTGCTGGCCCCAAAGGATCTCCTGGTGAAGCTGGTCGTCCCGGTGAA
GCTGGTCTGCCTGGTGCCAAGGGTCTGACTGGAAGCCCTGGCAGCCCTGGTCCTGATGGCAAAACTGGCC
CCCCTGGTCCCGCCGGTCAAGATGGTCGCCCCGGACCCCCAGGCCCACCTGGTGCCCGTGGTCAGGCTGG
TGTGATGGGATTCCCTGGACCTAAAGGTGCTGCTGGAGAGCCCGGCAAGGCTGGAGAGCGAGGTGTTCCC
GGACCCCCTGGCGCTGTCGGTCCTGCTGGCAAAGATGGAGAGGCTGGAGCTCAGGGACCCCCTGGCCCTG
CTGGTCCCGCTGGCGAGAGAGGTGAACAAGGCCCTGCTGGCTCCCCCGGATTCCAGGGTCTCCCTGGTCC
TGCTGGTCCTCCAGGTGAAGCAGGCAAACCTGGTGAACAGGGTGTTCCTGGAGACCTTGGCGCCCCTGGC
CCCTCTGGAGCAAGAGGCGAGAGAGGTTTCCCTGGCGAGCGTGGTGTGCAAGGTCCCCCTGGTCCTGCTG
GTCCCCGAGGGGCCAACGGTGCTCCCGGCAACGATGGTGCTAAGGGTGATGCTGGTGCCCCTGGAGCTCC
CGGTAGCCAGGGCGCCCCTGGCCTTCAGGGAATGCCTGGTGAACGTGGTGCAGCTGGTCTTCCAGGGCCT
AAGGGTGACAGAGGTGATGCTGGTCCCAAAGGTGCTGATGGCTCTCCTGGCAAAGATGGCGTCCGTGGTC
TGACCGGCCCCATTGGTCCTCCTGGCCCTGCTGGTGCCCCTGGTGACAAGGGTGAAAGTGGTCCCAGCGG
CCCTGCTGGTCCCACTGGAGCTCGTGGTGCCCCCGGAGACCGTGGTGAGCCTGGTCCCCCCGGCCCTGCT
GGCTTTGCTGGCCCCCCTGGTGCTGACGGCCAACCTGGTGCTAAAGGCGAACCTGGTGATGCTGGTGCTA
AAGGCGATGCTGGTCCCCCTGGCCCTGCCGGACCCGCTGGACCCCCTGGCCCCATTGGTAATGTTGGTGC
TCCTGGAGCCAAAGGTGCTCGCGGCAGCGCTGGTCCCCCTGGTGCTACTGGTTTCCCTGGTGCTGCTGGC
CGAGTCGGTCCTCCTGGCCCCTCTGGAAATGCTGGACCCCCTGGCCCTCCTGGTCCTGCTGGCAAAGAAG
GCGGCAAAGGTCCCCGTGGTGAGACTGGCCCTGCTGGACGTCCTGGTGAAGTTGGTCCCCCTGGTCCCCC
TGGCCCTGCTGGCGAGAAAGGATCCCCTGGTGCTGATGGTCCTGCTGGTGCTCCTGGTACTCCCGGGCCT
CAAGGTATTGCTGGACAGCGTGGTGTGGTCGGCCTGCCTGGTCAGAGAGGAGAGAGAGGCTTCCCTGGTC
TTCCTGGCCCCTCTGGTGAACCTGGCAAACAAGGTCCCTCTGGAGCAAGTGGTGAACGTGGTCCCCCTGG
TCCCATGGGCCCCCCTGGATTGGCTGGACCCCCTGGTGAATCTGGACGTGAGGGGGCTCCTGGTGCCGAA
GGTTCCCCTGGACGAGACGGTTCTCCTGGCGCCAAGGGTGACCGTGGTGAGACCGGCCCCGCTGGACCCC
CTGGTGCTCCTGGTGCTCCTGGTGCCCCTGGCCCCGTTGGCCCTGCTGGCAAGAGTGGTGATCGTGGTGA
GACTGGTCCTGCTGGTCCCGCCGGTCCTGTCGGCCCTGTTGGCGCCCGTGGCCCCGCCGGACCCCAAGGC
CCACGTGGTGACAAGGGTGAGACAGGCGAACAGGGCGACAGAGGCATAAAGGGTCACCGTGGCTTCTCTG
GCCTCCAGGGTCCCCCTGGCCCTCCTGGCTCTCCTGGTGAACAAGGTCCCTCTGGAGCCTCTGGTCCTGC
TGGTCCCCGAGGTCCCCCTGGCTCTGCTGGTGCTCCTGGCAAAGATGGACTCAACGGTCTCCCTGGCCCC
ATTGGGCCCCCTGGTCCTCGCGGTCGCACTGGTGATGCTGGTCCTGTTGGTCCCCCCGGCCCTCCTGGAC
CTCCTGGTCCCCCTGGTCCTCCCAGCGCTGGTTTCGACTTCAGCTTCCTGCCCCAGCCACCTCAAGAGAA
GGCTCACGATGGTGGCCGCTACTACCGGGCTGATGATGCCAATGTGGTTCGTGACCGTGACCTCGAGGTG
GACACCACCCTCAAGAGCCTGAGCCAGCAGATCGAGAACATCCGGAGCCCAGAGGGCAGCCGCAAGAACC
CCGCCCGCACCTGCCGTGACCTCAAGATGTGCCACTCTGACTGGAAGAGTGGAGAGTACTGGATTGACCC
CAACCAAGGCTGCAACCTGGATGCCATCAAAGTCTTCTGCAACATGGAGACTGGTGAGACCTGCGTGTAC
CCCACTCAGCCCAGTGTGGCCCAGAAGAACTGGTACATCAGCAAGAACCCCAAGGACAAGAGGCATGTCT
GGTTCGGCGAGAGCATGACCGATGGATTCCAGTTCGAGTATGGCGGCCAGGGCTCCGACCCTGCCGATGT
GGCCATCCAGCTGACCTTCCTGCGCCTGATGTCCACCGAGGCCTCCCAGAACATCACCTACCACTGCAAG
AACAGCGTGGCCTACATGGACCAGCAGACTGGCAACCTCAAGAAGGCCCTGCTCCTCCAGGGCTCCAACG
AGATCGAGATCCGCGCCGAGGGCAACAGCCGCTTCACCTACAGCGTCACTGTCGATGGCTGCACGAGTCA
CACCGGAGCCTGGGGCAAGACAGTGATTGAATACAAAACCACCAAGACCTCCCGCCTGCGCATCATCGAT
GTGGCCCCCTTGGACGTTGGTGCCCCAGACCAGGAATTCGGCTTCGACGTTGGCCATGTCTGCTTCCTGT
AAACTCCCTCCATCCCAACCTGGCTCCCTCCCACCCAACCAACTTTCCCCCCAACCCGGAAACAGACAAG
CAACCCAAACTGAACCCCCTCAAAAGCCAAAAAATGGGAGACAATTTCACATGGACTTTGGAAAATATTT
TTTTCCTTTGCATTCATCTCTCAAACTTAGTTTTTATCTTTGACCAACCGAACATGACCAAAAACCAAAA
GTGCATTCAACCTTACCAAAAAA
Features (pLannotate 1.2.2; 21 found; start..end, strand, type, name):
     94..318     +  polyA_signal   bGH poly(A) signal: bovine growth hormone polyadenylation signal
    322..343     +  promoter       SV40 promoter (fragment): SV40 enhancer and early promoter
    364..792     +  rep_origin     f1 ori (sequence partly withheld): f1 bacteriophage origin of replication; arrow indicates direction of (+) strand synthesis
    806..1135    +  promoter       SV40 promoter: SV40 enhancer and early promoter
   1202..1993    +  CDS            neo: KKA2_KLEPN - Also known as kan, nptII. Experimental evidence at protein level: Swiss-Prot protein existence level 1. Resistance to kanamycin, neomycin, paromomycin, ribostamycin, butirosin and gentamicin B. From Klebsiella pneumoniae.
   2017..2175    +  CDS            ble (fragment): BLE_KLEPN - Experimental evidence at protein level: Swiss-Prot protein existence level 1. Binding protein with a strong affinity to the bleomycin family of antibiotics. Binds to CL990; an antimitotic-antibiotic compound. From Klebsiella pneumoniae.
   2170..2291    +  polyA_signal   SV40 poly(A) signal: SV40 polyadenylation signal
   2362..2384    -  protein_bind   lac operator (fragment): The lac repressor binds to the lac operator to inhibit transcription in E. coli. This inhibition can be relieved by adding lactose or isopropyl-β-D-thiogalactopyranoside (IPTG). lac repressor encoded by lacI
   2388..2418    -  promoter       lac promoter: promoter for the E. coli lac operon
   2433..2454    -  protein_bind   CAP binding site: CAP binding activates transcription in the presence of cAMP. E. coli catabolite activator protein
   2467..2559    -  CDS            lacI (fragment): lac repressor; lacI; The lac repressor binds to the lac operator to inhibit transcription in E. coli. This inhibition can be relieved by adding lactose or isopropyl-β-D-thiogalactopyranoside (IPTG).
   2742..3330    -  rep_origin     ori: high-copy-number ColE1/pMB1/pBR322/pUC origin of replication
   3501..4361    -  CDS            AmpR: β-lactamase; bla; confers resistance to ampicillin, carbenicillin, and related antibiotics
   4362..4466    -  promoter       AmpR promoter: bla
   4525..4577    -  misc_feature   bom (fragment): basis of mobility region from pBR322
   4732..5111    +  enhancer       CMV enhancer: human cytomegalovirus immediate early enhancer
   5113..5312    +  promoter       CMV promoter: human cytomegalovirus (CMV) immediate early promoter
   5341..5359    +  promoter       T7 promoter: promoter for bacteriophage T7 RNA polymerase
   5368..5401    +  protein_bind   loxP: Cre-mediated recombination occurs in the 8-bp core sequence (GCATACAT). Cre recombinase
   5635..6339    +  CDS            mApple: mApple is a basic (constitutively fluorescent) red fluorescent protein published in 2008, derived from Discosoma sp.. It is reported to be a rapidly-maturing monomer with high acid sensitivity.
   9607..10422   +  CDS            COL1A1 (fragment): CO1A1_HUMAN - Experimental evidence at protein level: Swiss-Prot protein existence level 1. Type I collagen is a member of group I collagen (fibrillar forming collagen). From Homo sapiens (Human).
