[The description below was written by a language model from this plasmid's Addgene catalogue record and pLannotate feature annotations shown in this document.]
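Description:
mApple-hCOL1A1 is a mammalian expression plasmid built on pcDNA3.1 (about 10.7 kb) that encodes the human type I procollagen α1 chain with a red fluorescent tag. The human COL1A1 coding sequence is driven by the CMV immediate-early enhancer/promoter and terminated by the bovine growth hormone polyadenylation signal. Exons 2–3 of COL1A1 are replaced by mApple, a monomeric red fluorescent protein. The tag therefore sits within the N-propeptide, while the minor triple helix of the propeptide and the N-terminal cleavage site are retained. The automated annotation places mApple downstream of the promoter and labels only a C-terminal portion of COL1A1, but the gap between them fits the repetitive collagen coding region of the 5.2 kb insert. A T7 promoter and a single loxP site lie between the CMV promoter and the insert; the record assigns no function to the loxP site. The plasmid is propagated in E. coli through a high-copy ColE1/pUC-type origin with ampicillin resistance, and it also carries an f1 origin. An SV40 promoter-driven neomycin resistance cassette with an SV40 poly(A) signal permits G418 selection in mammalian cells.

The construct is intended for live imaging of procollagen folding, trafficking, secretion and fibril deposition, and was designed and validated for human osteoblasts and fibroblasts. The depositors warn that it gives physiologically meaningful results only in cells with high endogenous type I procollagen expression, where transfected chains remain the minority. Overexpression can produce excess proα1 homotrimers, aggregates in the endoplasmic reticulum and cell malfunction. They recommend low to moderate transient expression with ascorbic acid present rather than stable lines, despite the neomycin marker, and observation within about a day of transfection.
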