Addgene plasmid #140113: mApple-hCOL1A1
Purpose: Expresses fluorescently-tagged human Type I procollagen α1 chain with mApple replacing exon 2-3 retaining N-propeptide minor triple helix and N-terminal cleavage site
Depositing lab: Sergey Leikin. Depositing organization: National Institute of Child Health and Human Development (NICHD).
Backbone
  Vector backbone: pcDNA3.1
  Total vector size (bp): 10695
  Vector type: Mammalian Expression
  Selectable markers: Neomycin (select with G418)
Growth in bacteria
  Bacterial resistance: Ampicillin, 100 μg/mL
  Growth temperature: 37°C
  Growth strain: DH5alpha
  Copy number: Unknown
Gene/Insert
  Gene/Insert name: Type I procollagen α1
  Species: H. sapiens (human)
  Insert size (bp): 5232
  Mutation: COL1A1 exons 2-3 replaced by fluorescent tag
  GenBank ID: NM_000088
  Entrez Gene: COL1A1 (a.k.a. CAFYD, EDSARTH1, EDSC, OI1, OI2, OI3, OI4)
  Promoter: CMV
  Tag / fusion protein: mApple (N terminal on insert)
  Cloning method: Restriction Enzyme; 5′ cloning site NotI, XbaI (unknown if destroyed); 3′ cloning site None (destroyed during cloning)
  Sequencing primers: 5′ CGC AAA TGG GCG GTA GGC GTG; 3′ TAG AAG GCA CAG TCG AGG
Resource information
  A portion of this plasmid was derived from a plasmid made by: Origene
Terms and licenses: Academic/Nonprofit Terms; Industry Terms: Not Available to Industry
Depositor comments: These human type I procollagen plasmids were designed and validated for human osteoblasts and fibroblasts similar to their previously published/shared murine counterparts e.g. eGFP-Proα1 (Plasmid #119843) https://www.addgene.org/Sergey_Leikin/. Their expression in other cells might disrupt assembly, folding and trafficking of type I procollagen, resulting in artifacts. Even in human osteoblasts and fibroblasts, overexpression of exogenous proα2 might cause intracellular trafficking and degradation of some transfected chains as monomers without integration into normal heterotrimeric (proα1)2proα2 procollagen molecules,. Overexpression of exogenous proα1 might result in excessive formation of homotrimeric (proα1)3 molecules, some of which might contain fluorescent tags on two or even all three proα1 chains, potentially causing severe disruptions in cellular function. In our experience with the murine plasmids expressed in primary osteoblasts or the MC3T3 osteoblastic cell line, the best evidence of normal behavior of the transfected chains is the appearance of fluorescent extracellular collagen fibers ~ 12-24 h after transfection. These were harder to observe in human Saos2 osteoblast cell line transfected with the human type I procollagen plasmids (likely due to slower fibrillogenesis and more complete cleavage of the fluorescently-tagged N-propeptide prior to collagen fibril formation). We strongly recommend following these guidelines when using the plasmids 1) Only human cells that have high expression of endogenous type I procollagen and that express fewer transfected than endogenous chains are suitable for studies of physiologically-relevant processes with these constructs. 2) At least 100 μM ascorbic acid at and after transfection is required to ensure proper procollagen folding (for some cells, preincubation with ascorbic acid before transfection might be needed). 3) Stable transfection causes excessive accumulation of tagged chains in the ER over time, disruption of ER homeostasis, and disruptions and changes in cellular function. Therefore, low to moderate transient transfection is recommended for studies of physiologically relevant processes. Optimization of transfection efficiency is needed for all cell types. 4) Experiments beyond 24h after transfection are not recommended, to avoid the excessive accumulation of tagged chains in the ER and cell malfunction caused by increased procollagen synthesis. 5) Excessive expression of transfected chains might cause rapid accumulation of large procollagen aggregates in the ER, resulting in cellular malfunction and death. Contact information: Shakib Omari () Sergey Leikin ()
How to cite: mApple-hCOL1A1 was a gift from Sergey Leikin (Addgene plasmid # 140113 ; http://n2t.net/addgene:140113 ; RRID:Addgene_140113)
